>Addgene plasmid #220876 | pLYS6-METTL17-CtoS-FLAG | addgene full sequence | sequence record 449600 | Addgene NGS Result
TCTCCTGTCATCTCACCTTGCTCCTGCCGAGAAAGTATCCATCATGGCTGATGCAATGCGGCGGCTGCAT
ACGCTTGATCCGGCTACCTGCCCATTCGACCACCAAGCGAAACATCGCATCGAGCGAGCACGTACTCGGA
TGGAAGCCGGTCTTGTCGATCAGGATGATCTGGACGAAGAGCATCAGGGGCTCGCGCCAGCCGAACTGTT
CGCCAGGCTCAAGGCGCGCATGCCCGACGGCGAGGATCTCGTCGTGACCCATGGCGATGCCTGCTTGCCG
AATATCATGGTGGAAAATGGCCGCTTTTCTGGATTCATCGACTGTGGCCGGCTGGGTGTGGCGGACCGCT
ATCAGGACATAGCGTTGGCTACCCGTGATATTGCTGAAGAGCTTGGCGGCGAATGGGCTGACCGCTTCCT
CGTGCTTTACGGTATCGCCGCTCCCGATTCGCAGCGCATCGCCTTCTATCGCCTTCTTGACGAGTTCTTC
TGAGGGGATCCGTCGACCTGCAGCCAAGCTCTTTAAGACCAATGACTTACAAGGCAGCTGTAGATCTTAG
CCACTTTTTAAAAGAAAAGGGGGGACTGGAAGGGCTAATTCACTCCCAACGAAGACAAGATCTGCTTTTT
GCTTGTACTGGGTCTCTCTGGTTAGACCAGATCTGAGCCTGGGAGCTCTCTGGCTAACTAGGGAACCCAC
TGCTTAAGCCTCAATAAAGCTTGCCTTGAGTGCTTCAAGTAGTGTGTGCCCGTCTGTTGTGTGACTCTGG
TAACTAGAGATCCCTCAGACCCTTTTAGTCAGTGTGGAAAATCTCTAGCAGTAGTAGTTCATGTCATCTT
ATTATTCAGTATTTATAACTTGCAAAGAAATGAATATCAGAGAGTGAGAGGAACTTGTTTATTGCAGCTT
ATAATGGTTACAAATAAAGCAATAGCATCACAAATTTCACAAATAAAGCATTTTTTTCACTGCATTCTAG
TTGTGGTTTGTCCAAACTCATCAATGTATCTTATCATGTCTGGCTCTAGCTATCCCGCCCCTAACTCCGC
CCATCCCGCCCCTAACTCCGCCCAGTTCCGCCCATTCTCCGCCCCATGGCTGACTAATTTTTTTTATTTA
TGCAGAGGCCGAGGCCGCCTCGGCCTCTGAGCTATTCCAGAAGTAGTGAGGAGGCTTTTTTGGAGGCCTA
GGGACGTACCCAATTCGCCCTATAGTGAGTCGTATTACGCGCGCTCACTGGCCGTCGTTTTACAACGTCG
TGACTGGGAAAACCCTGGCGTTACCCAACTTAATCGCCTTGCAGCACATCCCCCTTTCGCCAGCTGGCGT
AATAGCGAAGAGGCCCGCACCGATCGCCCTTCCCAACAGTTGCGCAGCCTGAATGGCGAATGGG
[124 nt withheld, positions 1395-1518]
C
[91 nt withheld, positions 1520-1610]
A
[49 nt withheld, positions 1612-1660]
CCTTTGACGTTGGAGTCCACGTTCTTT
[37 nt withheld, positions 1688-1724]
ACCCTATCTCGGTCTATTCTTTTGATTTATAAGGGATTTTGCCGATTTCGGCCTATTGGTTAAAAAATGA
GCTGATTTAACAAAAATTTAACGCGAATTTTAACAAAATATTAACGCTTACAATTTAGGTGGCACTTTTC
GGGGAAATGTGCGCGGAACCCCTATTTGTTTATTTTTCTAAATACATTCAAATATGTATCCGCTCATGAG
ACAATAACCCTGATAAATGCTTCAATAATATTGAAAAAGGAAGAGTATGAGTATTCAACATTTCCGTGTC
GCCCTTATTCCCTTTTTTGCGGCATTTTGCCTTCCTGTTTTTGCTCACCCAGAAACGCTGGTGAAAGTAA
AAGATGCTGAAGATCAGTTGGGTGCACGAGTGGGTTACATCGAACTGGATCTCAACAGCGGTAAGATCCT
TGAGAGTTTTCGCCCCGAAGAACGTTTTCCAATGATGAGCACTTTTAAAGTTCTGCTATGTGGCGCGGTA
TTATCCCGTATTGACGCCGGGCAAGAGCAACTCGGTCGCCGCATACACTATTCTCAGAATGACTTGGTTG
AGTACTCACCAGTCACAGAAAAGCATCTTACGGATGGCATGACAGTAAGAGAATTATGCAGTGCTGCCAT
AACCATGAGTGATAACACTGCGGCCAACTTACTTCTGACAACGATCGGAGGACCGAAGGAGCTAACCGCT
TTTTTGCACAACATGGGGGATCATGTAACTCGCCTTGATCGTTGGGAACCGGAGCTGAATGAAGCCATAC
CAAACGACGAGCGTGACACCACGATGCCTGTAGCAATGGCAACAACGTTGCGCAAACTATTAACTGGCGA
ACTACTTACTCTAGCTTCCCGGCAACAATTAATAGACTGGATGGAGGCGGATAAAGTTGCAGGACCACTT
CTGCGCTCGGCCCTTCCGGCTGGCTGGTTTATTGCTGATAAATCTGGAGCCGGTGAGCGTGGGTCTCGCG
GTATCATTGCAGCACTGGGGCCAGATGGTAAGCCCTCCCGTATCGTAGTTATCTACACGACGGGGAGTCA
GGCAACTATGGATGAACGAAATAGACAGATCGCTGAGATAGGTGCCTCACTGATTAAGCATTGGTAACTG
TCAGACCAAGTTTACTCATATATACTTTAGATTGATTTAAAACTTCATTTTTAATTTAAAAGGATCTAGG
TGAAGATCCTTTTTGATAATCTCATGACCAAAATCCCTTAACGTGAGTTTTCGTTCCACTGAGCGTCAGA
CCCCGTAGAAAAGATCAAAGGATCTTCTTGAGATCCTTTTTTTCTGCGCGTAATCTGCTGCTTGCAAACA
AAAAAACCACCGCTACCAGCGGTGGTTTGTTTGCCGGATCAAGAGCTACCAACTCTTTTTCCGAAGGTAA
CTGGCTTCAGCAGAGCGCAGATACCAAATACTGTTCTTCTAGTGTAGCCGTAGTTAGGCCACCACTTCAA
GAACTCTGTAGCACCGCCTACATACCTCGCTCTGCTAATCCTGTTACCAGTGGCTGCTGCCAGTGGCGAT
AAGTCGTGTCTTACCGGGTTGGACTCAAGACGATAGTTACCGGATAAGGCGCAGCGGTCGGGCTGAACGG
GGGGTTCGTGCACACAGCCCAGCTTGGAGCGAACGACCTACACCGAACTGAGATACCTACAGCGTGAGCT
ATGAGAAAGCGCCACGCTTCCCGAAGGGAGAAAGGCGGACAGGTATCCGGTAAGCGGCAGGGTCGGAACA
GGAGAGCGCACGAGGGAGCTTCCAGGGGGAAACGCCTGGTATCTTTATAGTCCTGTCGGGTTTCGCCACC
TCTGACTTGAGCGTCGATTTTTGTGATGCTCGTCAGGGGGGCGGAGCCTATGGAAAAACGCCAGCAACGC
GGCCTTTTTACGGTTCCTGGCCTTTTGCTGGCCTTTTGCTCACATGTTCTTTCCTGCGTTATCCCCTGAT
TCTGTGGATAACCGTATTACCGCCTTTGAGTGAGCTGATACCGCTCGCCGCAGCCGAACGACCGAGCGCA
GCGAGTCAGTGAGCGAGGAAGCGGAAGAGCGCCCAATACGCAAACCGCCTCTCCCCGCGCGTTGGCCGAT
TCATTAATGCAGCTGGCACGACAGGTTTCCCGACTGGAAAGCGGGCAGTGAGCGCAACGCAATTAATGTG
AGTTAGCTCACTCATTAGGCACCCCAGGCTTTACACTTTATGCTTCCGGCTCGTATGTTGTGTGGAATTG
TGAGCGGATAACAATTTCACACAGGAAACAGCTATGACCATGATTACGCCAAGCGCGCAATTAACCCTCA
CTAAAGGGAACAAAAGCTGGAGCTGCAAGCTTAATGTAGTCTTATGCAATACTCTTGTAGTCTTGCAACA
TGGTAACGATGAGTTAGCAACATGCCTTACAAGGAGAGAAAAAGCACCGTGCATGCCGATTGGTGGAAGT
AAGGTGGTACGATCGTGCCTTATTAGGAAGGCAACAGACGGGTCTGACATGGATTGGACGAACCACTGAA
TTGCCGCATTGCAGAGATATTGTATTTAAGTGCCTAGCTCGATACATAAACGGGTCTCTCTGGTTAGACC
AGATCTGAGCCTGGGAGCTCTCTGGCTAACTAGGGAACCCACTGCTTAAGCCTCAATAAAGCTTGCCTTG
AGTGCTTCAAGTAGTGTGTGCCCGTCTGTTGTGTGACTCTGGTAACTAGAGATCCCTCAGACCCTTTTAG
TCAGTGTGGAAAATCTCTAGCAGTGGCGCCCGAACAGGGACTTGAAAGCGAAAGGGAAACCAGAGGAGCT
CTCTCGACGCAGGACTCGGCTTGCTGAAGCGCGCACGGCAAGAGGCGAGGGGCGGCGACTGGTGAGTACG
CCAAAAATTTTGACTAGCGGAGGCTAGAAGGAGAGAGATGGGTGCGAGAGCGTCAGTATTAAGCGGGGGA
GAATTAGATCGCGATGGGAAAAAATTCGGTTAAGGCCAGGGGGAAAGAAAAAATATAAATTAAAACATAT
AGTATGGGCAAGCAGGGAGCTAGAACGATTCGCAGTTAATCCTGGCCTGTTAGAAACATCAGAAGGCTGT
AGACAAATACTGGGACAGCTACAACCATCCCTTCAGACAGGATCAGAAGAACTTAGATCATTATATAATA
CAGTAGCAACCCTCTATTGTGTGCATCAAAGGATAGAGATAAAAGACACCAAGGAAGCTTTAGACAAGAT
AGAGGAAGAGCAAAACAAAAGTAAGACCACCGCACAGCAAGCGGCCGCTGATCTTCAGACCTGGAGGAGG
AGATATGAGGGACAATTGGAGAAGTGAATTATATAAATATAAAGTAGTAAAAATTGAACCATTAGGAGTA
GCACCCACCAAGGCAAAGAGAAGAGTGGTGCAGAGAGAAAAAAGAGCAGTGGGAATAGGAGCTTTGTTCC
TTGGGTTCTTGGGAGCAGCAGGAAGCACTATGGGCGCAGCGTCAATGACGCTGACGGTACAGGCCAGACA
ATTATTGTCTGGTATAGTGCAGCAGCAGAACAATTTGCTGAGGGCTATTGAGGCGCAACAGCATCTGTTG
CAACTCACAGTCTGGGGCATCAAGCAGCTCCAGGCAAGAATCCTGGCTGTGGAAAGATACCTAAAGGATC
AACAGCTCCTGGGGATTTGGGGTTGCTCTGGAAAACTCATTTGCACCACTGCTGTGCCTTGGAATGCTAG
TTGGAGTAATAAATCTCTGGAACAGATTTGGAATCACACGACCTGGATGGAGTGGGACAGAGAAATTAAC
AATTACACAAGCTTAATACACTCCTTAATTGAAGAATCGCAAAACCAGCAAGAAAAGAATGAACAAGAAT
TATTGGAATTAGATAAATGGGCAAGTTTGTGGAATTGGTTTAACATAACAAATTGGCTGTGGTATATAAA
ATTATTCATAATGATAGTAGGAGGCTTGGTAGGTTTAAGAATAGTTTTTGCTGTACTTTCTATAGTGAAT
AGAGTTAGGCAGGGATATTCACCATTATCGTTTCAGACCCACCTCCCAACCCCGAGGGGACCCGACAGGC
CCGAAGGAATAGAAGAAGAAGGTGGAGAGAGAGACAGAGACAGATCCATTCGATTAGTGAACGGATCTCG
ACGGTATCGATCACGAGACTAGCCTCGAGCGGCCGCCCCCTTCACCGAGGGCCTATTTCCCATGATTCCT
TCATATTTGCATATACGATACAAGGCTGTTAGAGAGATAATTGGAATTAATTTGACTGTAAACACAAAGA
TATTAGTACAAAATACGTGACGTAGAAAGTAATAATTTCTTGGGTAGTTTGCAGTTTTAAAATTATGTTT
TAAAATGGACTATCATATGCCAAGTACGCCCCCTATTGACGTCAATGACGGTAAATGGCCCGCCTGGCAT
TATGCCCAGTACATGACCTTATGGGACTTTCCTACTTGGCAGTACATCTACGTATTAGTCATCGCTATTA
CCATGGTGATGCGGTTTTGGCAGTACATCAATGGGCGTGGATAGCGGTTTGACTCACGGGGATTTCCAAG
TCTCCACCCCATTGACGTCAATGGGAGTTTGTTTTGGCACCAAAATCAACGGGACTTTCCAAAATGTCGT
AACAACTCCGCCCCATTGACGCAAATGGGCGGTAGGCGTGTACGGTGGGAGGTCTATATAAGCAGAGCTG
GTTTAGTGAACCGTCAGATCCGCTAGCATGGCGGCGGCGTTGAAATGCTTGTTGACTCTGGGTAGGTGGT
GTCCTGGCTTGGGAGTTGCACCACAGGCACGAGCACTCGCAGCCTTGGTTCCTGGGGTCACGCAAGTCGA
CAATAAGTCTGGGTTTCTCCAGAAAAGGCCCCACCGGCAACATCCCGGTATCCTGAAGCTGCCGCACGTC
CGACTCCCGCAGGCACTCGCGAATGGAGCGCAATTGCTGCTGCTTGGTAGCGCTGGTCCTACAATGGAAA
ATCAAGTGCAAACCTTGACCAGCTACCTTTGGTCAAGGCATCTCCCAGTTGAGCCTGAAGAGCTTCAGAG
ACGCGCCAGGCACCTTGAAAAAAAGTTCTTGGAGAACCCTGATTTGAGTCAGACGGAAGAAAAGTTGCGC
GGCGCAGTTCTCCATGCGCTTAGGAAGACAACCTATCACTGGCAAGAGCTGAGCTATACCGAGGGTCTGT
CCCTTGTTTATATGGCAGCCCGGCTTGACGGAGGCTTTGCTGCAGTATCCCGCGCTTTCCACGAGATTCG
CGCTCGCAATCCAGCATTCCAGCCTCAGACTCTGATGGACTTCGGATCTGGTACGGGCAGTGTTACATGG
GCGGCACACTCCATTTGGGGTCAGAGTCTGCGAGAGTATATGTGTGTAGATCGAAGCGCGGCCATGCTGG
TCCTGGCCGAAAAGCTGCTGAAAGGCGGCTCAGAAAGTGGAGAACCATACATTCCAGGAGTCTTCTTCCG
CCAATTCCTTCCAGTATCTCCTAAAGTACAATTTGACGTCGTGGTTAGTGCGTTCTCACTTAGCGAGTTG
CCATCAAAGGCGGACAGGACGGAAGTGGTGCAAACATTGTGGAGGAAAACTGGTCATTTTCTCGTCCTTG
TCGAGAATGGTACAAAAGCAGGCCATAGCCTTCTCATGGATGCACGAGATCTTGTATTGAAGGGTAAAGA
GAAATCTCCACTGGACCCTCGGCCTGGCTTTGTTTTTGCACCAAGCCCGCATGAACTTCCTAGCCCGCAG
CTTACGAATCTGGCCAGCTCATTTTCTCAAGCATACCATCCTATTCCCTTCTCATGGAACAAGAAGCCCA
AGGAGGAGAAATTCTCCATGGTCATTCTTGCCCGGGGCAGCCCCGAGGAAGCTCACAGATGGCCCAGGAT
AACTCAGCCAGTCTTGAAGCGGCCCCGACATGTTCATTGTCATTTGAGCTGTCCCGACGGACATATGCAG
CACGCCGTGTTGACGGCGCGAAGACACGGTCGCGACCTGTATCGGTGTGCCCGGGTATCAAGCTGGGGAG
ATCTGCTTCCGGTTCTTACGCCCAGCGCGTTTCCACCTTCTACTGCTCAGGATCCGTCAGAGAGCGGATC
TGCGGGTTCAGCCGCCGGGAGCGGTGAGTTCGATTACAAGGACCACGACGGGGACTACAAAGACCATGAT
ATCGATTATAAGGACGACGACGACAAGTGAGAATTCTCGACCTCGAGACAAATGGCAGTATTCATCCACA
ATTTTAAAAGAAAAGGGGGGATTGGGGGGTACAGTGCAGGGGAAAGAATAGTAGACATAATAGCAACAGA
CATACAAACTAAAGAATTACAAAAACAAATTACAAAAATTCAAAATTTTCGGGTTTATTACAGGGACAGC
AGAGATCCACTTTGGCCGCGGCTCGAGGGGGTTGGGGTTGCGCCTTTTCCAAGGCAGCCCTGGGTTTGCG
CAGGGACGCGGCTGCTCTGGGCGTGGTTCCGGGAAACGCAGCGGCGCCGACCCTGGGTCTCGCACATTCT
TCACGTCCGTTCGCAGCGTCACCCGGATCTTCGCCGCTACCCTTGTGGGCCCCCCGGCGACGCTTCCTGC
TCCGCCCCTAAGTCGGGAAGGTTCCTTGCGGTTCGCGGCGTGCCGGACGTGACAAACGGAAGCCGCACGT
CTCACTAGTCTCGTGCAGATGGACAGCACCGCTGAGCAATGGAAGCGGGTAGGCCTTTGGGGCAGCGGCC
AATAGCAGCTTTGCTCCTTCGCTTTCTGGGCTCAGAGGCTGGGAAGGGGTGGGTCCGGGGGCGGGCTCAG
GGGCGGGCTCAGGGGCGGGGCGGGCGCCCGAAGGGCCTCCGGAGGCCCGGCATTCTGCACGCTTCAAAAG
CGCACGTCTGCCGCGCTGTTCTCCTCTTCCTCATCTCCGGGCCTTTCGACCTGCAGCCAATATGGGATCG
GCCATTGAACAAGATGGATTGCACGCAGGTTCTCCGGCCGCTTGGGTGGAGAGGCTATTCGGCTATGACT
GGGCACAACAGACAATCGGCTGCTCTGATGCCGCCGTGTTCCGGCTGTCAGCGCAGGGGCGCCCGGTTCT
TTTTGTCAAGACCGACCTGTCCGGTGCCCTGAATGAACTGCAGGACGAGGCAGCGCGGCTATCGTGGCTG
GCCACGACGGGCGTTCCTTGCGCAGCTGTGCTCGACGTTGTCACTGAAGCGGGAAGGGACTGGCTGCTAT
TGGGCGAAGTGCCGGGGCAGGA
Features (pLannotate 1.2.2; 29 found; start..end, strand, type, name):
    523..585     +  CDS            nef (fragment): NEF_HV1Z2 - Experimental evidence at protein level: Swiss-Prot protein existence level 1. Extracellular Nef protein targets CD4(+) T-lymphocytes for apoptosis by interacting with CXCR4 surface receptors. From Human immunodeficiency virus type 1 group M subtype D (isolate Z2/CDC-Z34) (HIV-1).
    587..820     +  LTR            3' LTR (ΔU3): self-inactivating 3' long terminal repeat (LTR) from HIV-1
    892..1013    +  polyA_signal   SV40 poly(A) signal: SV40 polyadenylation signal
   1053..1188    +  rep_origin     SV40 ori: SV40 origin of replication
   1209..1227    -  promoter       T7 promoter: promoter for bacteriophage T7 RNA polymerase
   1235..1390    +  CDS            lacZα (fragment): LacZα fragment of β-galactosidase; lacZ fragment
   1395..1823    +  rep_origin     f1 ori (sequence partly withheld): f1 bacteriophage origin of replication; arrow indicates direction of (+) strand synthesis
   1876..1980    +  promoter       AmpR promoter: bla
   1981..2841    +  CDS            AmpR: β-lactamase; bla; confers resistance to ampicillin, carbenicillin, and related antibiotics
   3012..3600    +  rep_origin     ori: high-copy-number ColE1/pMB1/pBR322/pUC origin of replication
   3783..3875    +  CDS            lacI (fragment): lac repressor; lacI; The lac repressor binds to the lac operator to inhibit transcription in E. coli. This inhibition can be relieved by adding lactose or isopropyl-β-D-thiogalactopyranoside (IPTG).
   3888..3909    +  protein_bind   CAP binding site: CAP binding activates transcription in the presence of cAMP. E. coli catabolite activator protein
   3924..3954    +  promoter       lac promoter: promoter for the E. coli lac operon
   3962..3978    +  protein_bind   lac operator: The lac repressor binds to the lac operator to inhibit transcription in E. coli. This inhibition can be relieved by adding lactose or isopropyl-β-D-thiogalactopyranoside (IPTG). lac repressor encoded by lacI
   4023..4041    +  promoter       T3 promoter: promoter for bacteriophage T3 RNA polymerase
   4069..4295    +  promoter       RSV promoter: Rous sarcoma virus enhancer/promoter
   4296..4476    +  LTR            5' LTR (truncated): truncated 5' long terminal repeat (LTR) from HIV-1
   4523..4648    +  misc_feature   HIV-1 Ψ: packaging signal of human immunodeficiency virus type 1
   4632..4995    +  CDS            HIV-1 gag (fragment): gag protein from human immunodeficiency virus 1; gag
   5141..5374    +  misc_feature   RRE: The Rev response element (RRE) of HIV-1 allows for Rev-dependent mRNA export from the nucleus to the cytoplasm.
   5751..5851    +  CDS            Rev (fragment): human immunodeficiency virus 1 (HIV-1) Rev protein; rev; enhances nuclear export of unspliced and incompletely spliced viral mRNAs
   5901..6084    +  promoter       U6 promoter (fragment): RNA polymerase III promoter for human U6 snRNA
   6075..6209    +  enhancer       CMV enhancer (fragment): human cytomegalovirus immediate early enhancer; contains an 18-bp deletion relative to the standard CMV enhancer
   6210..6413    +  promoter       CMV promoter: human cytomegalovirus (CMV) immediate early promoter
   6442..7809    +  CDS            METTL17: MET17_HUMAN - Also known as METT11D1 From Homo sapiens (Human).
   7867..7883    +  CDS            3xFLAG (fragment): three tandem FLAG® epitope tags, followed by an enterokinase cleavage site
   7956..8073    +  misc_feature   cPPT/CTS: central polypurine tract and central termination sequence of HIV-1
   8337..8632    +  promoter       PGK promoter (fragment): mouse phosphoglycerate kinase 1 promoter
   8646..493     +  CDS            NeoR/KanR (across the origin): aminoglycoside phosphotransferase from Tn5; aph(3')-II (or nptII); confers resistance to neomycin, kanamycin, and G418 (Geneticin®)
