[The description below was written by a language model from this plasmid's Addgene catalogue record and pLannotate feature annotations shown in this document.]
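Description:
pLYS6-METTL17-CtoS-FLAG is a lentiviral mammalian expression plasmid built on the pLYS6 backbone, carrying human METTL17 (also known as METT11D1) in which cysteine residues have been changed to serine. The record does not specify which cysteines or how many are mutated. The associated study describes METTL17 as an Fe-S cluster checkpoint for mitochondrial translation, so the mutant is presumably meant to probe the role of those cysteines, although the record states only that the plasmid expresses the Cys-to-Ser form. In bacteria the plasmid replicates from a high-copy ColE1/pUC-type origin and is selected with ampicillin through the β-lactamase gene. An f1 origin, an SV40 origin and residual lac/T3/T7 cloning-vector sequences are also present.

The viral portion has a third-generation, self-inactivating layout. An RSV promoter drives a truncated HIV-1 5' LTR, followed by the Ψ packaging signal with a gag fragment and the Rev response element, and the cassette ends in a ΔU3 3' LTR and an SV40 polyadenylation signal. Within the transfer region, a CMV enhancer/promoter drives the METTL17 open reading frame. The catalogue lists a C-terminal FLAG tag, and the annotation detects this only as a short match to 3xFLAG, consistent with a single epitope. A partial U6 promoter fragment lies just upstream of the CMV element, but no associated transcript is annotated. Downstream of the insert are a cPPT/CTS element and a PGK promoter fragment driving the Tn5 neomycin phosphotransferase gene, which allows G418 selection of transduced cells. The construct is suited to producing lentivirus for stable expression of FLAG-tagged mutant METTL17 in mammalian cells, with the tag allowing detection or immunoprecipitation.
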