Addgene plasmid #220876: pLYS6-METTL17-CtoS-FLAG
Purpose: Expressing METTL17-FLAG_Cys to Ser mutants
Depositing lab: Vamsi Mootha. Depositing organization: Broad Institute. Publication: METTL17 is an Fe-S cluster checkpoint for mitochondrial translation. Ast T, Itoh Y, Sadre S, McCoy JG, Namkoong G, Wengrod JC, Chicherin I, Joshi PR, Kamenski P, Suess DLM, Amunts A, Mootha VK. Mol Cell. 2024 Jan 18;84(2):359-374.e8. doi: 10.1016/j.molcel.2023.12.016. Epub 2024 Jan 9. PubMed 38199006.
Backbone
  Vector backbone: pLYS6
  Vector type: Mammalian Expression, Lentiviral
  Selectable markers: Neomycin (select with G418)
Growth in bacteria
  Bacterial resistance: Ampicillin, 100 μg/mL
  Growth temperature: 30°C
  Growth strain: NEB Stable
  Copy number: Unknown
Gene/Insert
  Gene/Insert name: METTL17
  Species: H. sapiens (human)
  Insert size (bp): 1471
  Mutation: Changed Cys to Ser
  Entrez Gene: METTL17 (a.k.a. METT11D1)
  Tag / fusion protein: FLAG (C terminal on insert)
Terms and licenses: Academic/Nonprofit Terms; Industry Terms: Not Available to Industry
How to cite: pLYS6-METTL17-CtoS-FLAG was a gift from Vamsi Mootha (Addgene plasmid # 220876 ; http://n2t.net/addgene:220876 ; RRID:Addgene_220876)
